Addgene plasmid #14951: pRK5 HA GST Rheb1
Depositing lab: David Sabatini. Depositing organization: Whitehead Institute for Biomedical Research. Publication: PRAS40 is an insulin-regulated inhibitor of the mTORC1 protein kinase. Sancak Y, Thoreen CC, Peterson TR, Lindquist RA, Kang SA, Spooner E, Carr SA, Sabatini DM. Mol Cell. 2007 Mar 23. 25(6):903-15. 10.1016/j.molcel.2007.03.003 PubMed 17386266.
Backbone
  Vector backbone: HA-GST-pRK5
  Backbone size w/o insert (bp): 5300
  Vector type: Mammalian Expression
Growth in bacteria
  Bacterial resistance: Ampicillin, 100 μg/mL
  Growth temperature: 37°C
  Growth strain: DH5alpha
  Copy number: High Copy
Gene/Insert
  Gene/Insert name: Rheb1
  Species: H. sapiens (human)
  Insert size (bp): 580
  Entrez Gene: RHEB (a.k.a. RHEB2)
  Tag / fusion protein: HA-GST (N terminal on backbone)
  Cloning method: Restriction Enzyme; 5′ cloning site SalI (unknown if destroyed); 3′ cloning site NotI (unknown if destroyed)
  Sequencing primers: 5′ pGEX 5'
Terms and licenses: Academic/Nonprofit Terms; Industry Terms: Not Available to Industry
How to cite: pRK5 HA GST Rheb1 was a gift from David Sabatini (Addgene plasmid # 14951 ; http://n2t.net/addgene:14951 ; RRID:Addgene_14951)
