[The description below was written by a language model from this plasmid's Addgene catalogue record and pLannotate feature annotations shown in this document.]
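Description:
pRK5 HA GST Rheb1 is a mammalian expression plasmid built on the HA-GST-pRK5 backbone, carrying human Rheb1 (Entrez gene RHEB, also known as RHEB2) as an N-terminally tagged fusion. It is propagated in E. coli as a high-copy plasmid through a ColE1/pUC-type origin and selected with ampicillin via the β-lactamase gene. An M13 phage origin is also annotated, along with assorted remnants of older cloning vectors (fragments of lacI, lacZα, bom and rop, and the lac promoter/operator) that appear to be backbone leftovers rather than functional parts. No mammalian selection marker is annotated; an SV40 enhancer/early promoter lies downstream of the expression cassette, followed only by a lacZα fragment, so the plasmid suits transient transfection.

Expression is driven by the human cytomegalovirus immediate early enhancer and promoter, followed by a fragment of CMV intron A and an SP6 promoter. The coding region consists of Schistosoma japonicum glutathione S-transferase followed in the same orientation by the RHEB open reading frame, which was cloned between SalI and NotI sites, and the transcript ends at an SV40 polyadenylation signal. The catalogue lists an HA-GST tag supplied by the backbone. The HA epitope itself is not called in the automated annotation, although there is unannotated space upstream of GST where it could lie. A short match to an IgH signal sequence is also reported there. The GST moiety allows glutathione-based pulldown or purification of Rheb from transfected cells, and HA allows immunodetection. Rheb is a small GTPase that activates mTORC1 kinase activity, and the associated publication concerns regulation of mTORC1, though the record does not spell out the specific experiments for which this construct was used.
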