Features (pLannotate 1.2.2; 21 found; start..end, strand, type, name):
     23..115     +  CDS            lacI (fragment): lac repressor; lacI; The lac repressor binds to the lac operator to inhibit transcription in E. coli. This inhibition can be relieved by adding lactose or isopropyl-β-D-thiogalactopyranoside (IPTG).
    128..149     +  protein_bind   CAP binding site: CAP binding activates transcription in the presence of cAMP. E. coli catabolite activator protein
    164..194     +  promoter       lac promoter: promoter for the E. coli lac operon
    202..218     +  protein_bind   lac operator: The lac repressor binds to the lac operator to inhibit transcription in E. coli. This inhibition can be relieved by adding lactose or isopropyl-β-D-thiogalactopyranoside (IPTG). lac repressor encoded by lacI
    271..650     +  enhancer       CMV enhancer: human cytomegalovirus immediate early enhancer
    651..854     +  promoter       CMV promoter: human cytomegalovirus (CMV) immediate early promoter
    990..1033    +  intron         CMV intron (fragment): modified intron A from human cytomegalovirus
   1085..1103    +  promoter       SP6 promoter: promoter for bacteriophage SP6 RNA polymerase
   1107..1144    +  CDS            IgH signal sequence (fragment): signal sequence from the mouse immunoglobulin heavy chain variable region
   1289..1942    +  CDS            GST26_SCHJA: Experimental evidence at protein level: Swiss-Prot protein existence level 1. GST isoenzymes appear to play a central role in the parasite detoxification system. Other functions are also suspected including a role in increasing the solubility of haematin in the parasite gut. From Schistosoma japonicum (Blood fluke).
   2009..2560    +  CDS            RHEB: RHEB_HUMAN - Also known as RHEB2. Experimental evidence at protein level: Swiss-Prot protein existence level 1. Activates the protein kinase activity of mTORC1, and thereby plays a role in the regulation of apoptosis. Stimulates the phosphorylation of S6K1 and EIF4EBP1 through activation of mTORC1 signaling. Has low intrinsic GTPase activity. From Homo sapiens (Human).
   2612..2746    +  polyA_signal   SV40 poly(A) signal: SV40 polyadenylation signal
   2815..3172    +  promoter       SV40 promoter: SV40 enhancer and early promoter
   3191..3345    +  CDS            lacZα (fragment): LacZα fragment of β-galactosidase; lacZ fragment
   3351..3402    -  misc_feature   bom (fragment): basis of mobility region from pBR322
   3421..3801    +  rep_origin     M13 ori (sequence partly withheld): M13 bacteriophage origin of replication; arrow indicates direction of (+) strand synthesis
   3877..3926    -  misc_feature   bom (fragment): basis of mobility region from pBR322
   4028..4063    -  CDS            rop (fragment): Rop protein, which maintains plasmids at low copy number; rop
   4158..4262    +  promoter       AmpR promoter: bla
   4263..5123    +  CDS            AmpR: β-lactamase; bla; confers resistance to ampicillin, carbenicillin, and related antibiotics
   5294..5882    +  rep_origin     ori: high-copy-number ColE1/pMB1/pBR322/pUC origin of replication
>Addgene plasmid #14951 | pRK5 HA GST Rheb1 | addgene full sequence | sequence record 242547 | Addgene NGS Result
CAGTGAGCGAGGAAGCGGAAGAGCGCCCAATACGCAAACCGCCTCTCCCCGCGCGTTGGCCGATTCATTA
ATGCAGCTGGCACGACAGGTTTCCCGACTGGAAAGCGGGCAGTGAGCGCAACGCAATTAATGTGAGTTAG
CTCACTCATTAGGCACCCCAGGCTTTACACTTTATGCTTCCGGCTCGTATGTTGTGTGGAATTGTGAGCG
GATAACAATTTCACACAGGAAACAGCTATGACATGATTACGAATTAATTCGAGCTCGCCCGACATTGATT
ATTGACTAGTTATTAATAGTAATCAATTACGGGGTCATTAGTTCATAGCCCATATATGGAGTTCCGCGTT
ACATAACTTACGGTAAATGGCCCGCCTGGCTGACCGCCCAACGACCCCCGCCCATTGACGTCAATAATGA
CGTATGTTCCCATAGTAACGCCAATAGGGACTTTCCATTGACGTCAATGGGTGGAGTATTTACGGTAAAC
TGCCCACTTGGCAGTACATCAAGTGTATCATATGCCAAGTACGCCCCCTATTGACGTCAATGACGGTAAA
TGGCCCGCCTGGCATTATGCCCAGTACATGACCTTATGGGACTTTCCTACTTGGCAGTACATCTACGTAT
TAGTCATCGCTATTACCATGGTGATGCGGTTTTGGCAGTACATCAATGGGCGTGGATAGCGGTTTGACTC
ACGGGGATTTCCAAGTCTCCACCCCATTGACGTCAATGGGAGTTTGTTTTGGCACCAAAATCAACGGGAC
TTTCCAAAATGTCGTAACAACTCCGCCCCATTGACGCAAATGGGCGGTAGGCGTGTACGGTGGGAGGTCT
ATATAAGCAGAGCTCGTTTAGTGAACCGTCAGATCGCCTGGAGACGCCATCCACGCTGTTTTGACCTCCA
TAGAAGACACCGGGACCGATCCAGCCTCCGCGGCCGGGAACGGTGCATTGGAACGCGGATTCCCCGTGCC
AAGAGTGACGTAAGTACCGCCTATAGAGTCTATAGGCCCACCCCCTTGGCTTCGTTAGAACGCGGCTACA
ATTAATACATAACCTTATGTATCATACACATACGATTTAGGTGACACTATAGAATAACATCCACTTTGCC
TTTCTCTCCACAGGTGTCCACTCCCAGGTCCAACTGCACCTCGGTTCTATCGATTGAATTCCCGAACCGA
CAGTCGGTCTCTTCACCAAGGCCATTCGCGCCACCATGGGCTACCCCTATGATGTGCCTGACTACGCAGA
TCTCAATGGTGGTGGTGGTGGGTCGAGAATGTCCCCTATACTAGGTTATTGGAAAATTAAGGGCCTTGTG
CAACCCACTCGACTTCTTTTGGAATATCTTGAAGAAAAATATGAAGAGCATTTGTATGAGCGCGATGAAG
GTGATAAATGGCGAAACAAAAAGTTTGAATTGGGTTTGGAGTTTCCCAATCTTCCTTATTATATTGATGG
TGATGTTAAATTAACACAGTCTATGGCCATCATACGTTATATAGCTGACAAGCACAACATGTTGGGTGGT
TGTCCAAAAGAGCGTGCAGAGATTTCAATGCTTGAAGGAGCGGTTTTGGATATTAGATACGGTGTTTCGA
GAATTGCATATAGTAAAGACTTTGAAACTCTCAAAGTTGATTTTCTTAGCAAGCTACCTGAAATGCTGAA
AATGTTCGAAGATCGTTTATGTCATAAAACATATTTAAATGGTGATCATGTAACCCATCCTGACTTCATG
TTGTATGACGCTCTTGATGTTGTTTTATACATGGACCCAATGTGCCTGGATGCGTTCCCAAAATTAGTTT
GTTTTAAAAAACGTATTGAAGCTATCCCACAAATTGATAAGTACTTGAAATCCAGCAAGTATATAGCATG
GCCTTTGCAGGGCTGGCAAGCCACGTTTGGTGGTGGCGACCATCCTCCAAAAGGTGGAGGTGGTGGGTCG
AGGGGAGGTTCTGGTGGATCAGGAGGTTCAGGTGGATCTGGGTCGACGATGCCGCAGTCCAAGTCCCGGA
AGATCGCGATCCTGGGCTACCGGTCTGTGGGGAAATCCTCATTGACGATTCAATTTGTTGAAGGCCAATT
TGTGGACTCCTACGATCCAACCATAGAAAACACTTTTACAAAGTTGATCACAGTAAATGGACAAGAATAT
CATCTTCAACTTGTAGACACAGCCGGGCAAGATGAATATTCTATCTTTCCTCAGACATACTCCATAGATA
TTAATGGCTATATTCTTGTGTATTCTGTTACATCAATCAAAAGTTTTGAAGTGATTAAAGTTATCCATGG
CAAATTGTTGGATATGGTGGGGAAAGTACAAATACCTATTATGTTGGTTGGGAATAAGAAAGACCTGCAT
ATGGAAAGGGTGATCAGTTATGAAGAAGGGAAAGCTTTGGCAGAATCTTGGAATGCAGCTTTTTTGGAAT
CTTCTGCTAAAGAAAATCAGACTGCTGTGGATGTTTTTCGAAGGATAATTTTGGAGGCAGAAAAAATGGA
CGGGGCAGCTTCACAAGGGAAGTCTTCGTGCTCGGTGATGTGAATGCGGCCGCTAAGTAAGTAAGGATCC
CCAGCTTGGCCGCCATGGCCCAACTTGTTTATTGCAGCTTATAATGGTTACAAATAAAGCAATAGCATCA
CAAATTTCACAAATAAAGCATTTTTTTCACTGCATTCTAGTTGTGGTTTGTCCAAACTCATCAATGTATC
TTATCATGTCTGGATCGGGAATTAATTCGGCGCAGCACCATGGCCTGAAATAACCTCTGAAAGAGGAACT
TGGTTAGGTACCTTCTGAGGCGGAAAGAACCAGCTGTGGAATGTGTGTCAGTTAGGGTGTGGAAAGTCCC
CAGGCTCCCCAGCAGGCAGAAGTATGCAAAGCATGCATCTCAATTAGTCAGCAACCAGGTGTGGAAAGTC
CCCAGGCTCCCCAGCAGGCAGAAGTATGCAAAGCATGCATCTCAATTAGTCAGCAACCATAGTCCCGCCC
CTAACTCCGCCCATCCCGCCCCTAACTCCGCCCAGTTCCGCCCATTCTCCGCCCCATGGCTGACTAATTT
TTTTTATTTATGCAGAGGCCGAGGCCGCCTCGGCCTCTGAGCTATTCCAGAAGTAGTGAGGAGGCTTTTT
TGGAGGCCTAGGCTTTTGCAAAAAGCTGTTAACAGCTTGGCACTGGCCGTCGTTTTACAACGTCGTGACT
GGGAAAACCCTGGCGTTACCCAACTTAATCGCCTTGCAGCACATCCCCCTTTCGCCAGCTGGCGTAATAG
CGAAGAGGCCCGCACCGATCGCCCTTCCCAACAGTTGCGCAGCCTGAATGGCGAATGGCGCCTGATGCGG
TATTTTCTCCTTACGCATCTGTGCGGTATTTCACACCGCATA
[142 nt withheld, positions 3403-3544]
C
[141 nt withheld, positions 3546-3686]
CCTTTGACGTTGGAGTCCACGTTCTTT
[37 nt withheld, positions 3714-3750]
ACCCTATCTCGGGCTATTCTTTTGATTTATAAGGGATTTTGCCGATTTCGGCCTATTGGTTAAAAAATGA
GCTGATTTAACAAAAATTTAACGCGAATTTTAACAAAATATTAACGTTTACAATTTTATGGTGCACTCTC
AGTACAATCTGCTCTGATGCCGCATAGTTAAGCCAGCCCCGACACCCGCCAACACCCGCTGACGCGCCCT
GACGGGCTTGTCTGCTCCCGGCATCCGCTTACAGACAAGCTGTGACCGTCTCCGGGAGCTGCATGTGTCA
GAGGTTTTCACCGTCATCACCGAAACGCGCGAGACGAAAGGGCCTCGTGATACGCCTATTTTTATAGGTT
AATGTCATGATAATAATGGTTTCTTAGACGTCAGGTGGCACTTTTCGGGGAAATGTGCGCGGAACCCCTA
TTTGTTTATTTTTCTAAATACATTCAAATATGTATCCGCTCATGAGACAATAACCCTGATAAATGCTTCA
ATAATATTGAAAAAGGAAGAGTATGAGTATTCAACATTTCCGTGTCGCCCTTATTCCCTTTTTTGCGGCA
TTTTGCCTTCCTGTTTTTGCTCACCCAGAAACGCTGGTGAAAGTAAAAGATGCTGAAGATCAGTTGGGTG
CACGAGTGGGTTACATCGAACTGGATCTCAACAGCGGTAAGATCCTTGAGAGTTTTCGCCCCGAAGAACG
TTTTCCAATGATGAGCACTTTTAAAGTTCTGCTATGTGGCGCGGTATTATCCCGTATTGACGCCGGGCAA
GAGCAACTCGGTCGCCGCATACACTATTCTCAGAATGACTTGGTTGAGTACTCACCAGTCACAGAAAAGC
ATCTTACGGATGGCATGACAGTAAGAGAATTATGCAGTGCTGCCATAACCATGAGTGATAACACTGCGGC
CAACTTACTTCTGACAACGATCGGAGGACCGAAGGAGCTAACCGCTTTTTTGCACAACATGGGGGATCAT
GTAACTCGCCTTGATCGTTGGGAACCGGAGCTGAATGAAGCCATACCAAACGACGAGCGTGACACCACGA
TGCCTGTAGCAATGGCAACAACGTTGCGCAAACTATTAACTGGCGAACTACTTACTCTAGCTTCCCGGCA
ACAATTAATAGACTGGATGGAGGCGGATAAAGTTGCAGGACCACTTCTGCGCTCGGCCCTTCCGGCTGGC
TGGTTTATTGCTGATAAATCTGGAGCCGGTGAGCGTGGGTCTCGCGGTATCATTGCAGCACTGGGGCCAG
ATGGTAAGCCCTCCCGTATCGTAGTTATCTACACGACGGGGAGTCAGGCAACTATGGATGAACGAAATAG
ACAGATCGCTGAGATAGGTGCCTCACTGATTAAGCATTGGTAACTGTCAGACCAAGTTTACTCATATATA
CTTTAGATTGATTTAAAACTTCATTTTTAATTTAAAAGGATCTAGGTGAAGATCCTTTTTGATAATCTCA
TGACCAAAATCCCTTAACGTGAGTTTTCGTTCCACTGAGCGTCAGACCCCGTAGAAAAGATCAAAGGATC
TTCTTGAGATCCTTTTTTTCTGCGCGTAATCTGCTGCTTGCAAACAAAAAAACCACCGCTACCAGCGGTG
GTTTGTTTGCCGGATCAAGAGCTACCAACTCTTTTTCCGAAGGTAACTGGCTTCAGCAGAGCGCAGATAC
CAAATACTGTTCTTCTAGTGTAGCCGTAGTTAGGCCACCACTTCAAGAACTCTGTAGCACCGCCTACATA
CCTCGCTCTGCTAATCCTGTTACCAGTGGCTGCTGCCAGTGGCGATAAGTCGTGTCTTACCGGGTTGGAC
TCAAGACGATAGTTACCGGATAAGGCGCAGCGGTCGGGCTGAACGGGGGGTTCGTGCACACAGCCCAGCT
TGGAGCGAACGACCTACACCGAACTGAGATACCTACAGCGTGAGCTATGAGAAAGCGCCACGCTTCCCGA
AGGGAGAAAGGCGGACAGGTATCCGGTAAGCGGCAGGGTCGGAACAGGAGAGCGCACGAGGGAGCTTCCA
GGGGGAAACGCCTGGTATCTTTATAGTCCTGTCGGGTTTCGCCACCTCTGACTTGAGCGTCGATTTTTGT
GATGCTCGTCAGGGGGGCGGAGCCTATGGAAAAACGCCAGCAACGCGGCCTTTTTACGGTTCCTGGCCTT
TTGCTGGCCTTTTGCTCACATGTTCTTTCCTGCGTTATCCCCTGATTCTGTGGATAACCGTATTACCGCC
TTTGAGTGAGCTGATACCGCTCGCCGCAGCCGAACGACCGAGCGCAGCGAGT
