>Addgene plasmid #14951 | pRK5 HA GST Rheb1 | addgene partial sequence | sequence record 21528 | 14951 with pGEX5'
GGGGAGGTTCTGGTGGATCAGGAGGTTCAGGTGGATCTGGGTCGACGATGCCGCAGTCCAAGTCCCGGAA
GATCGCGATCCTGGGCTACCGGTCTGTGGGGAAATCCTCATTGACGATTCAATTTGTTGAAGGCCAATTT
GTGGACTCCTACGATCCAACCATAGAAAACACTTTTACAAAGTTGATCACAGTAAATGGACAAGAATATC
ATCTTCAACTTGTAGACACAGCCGGGCAAGATGAATATTCTATCTTTCCTCAGACATACTCCATAGATAT
TAATGGCTATATTCTTGTGTATTCTGTTACATCAATCAAAAGTTTTGAAGTGATTAAAGTTATCCATGGC
AAATTGTTGGATATGGTGGGGAAAGTACAAATACCTATTATGTTGGTTGGGAATAAGAAAGACCTGCATA
TGGAAAGGGTGATCAGTTATGA
